>Addgene plasmid #163694 | pRM15 | addgene full sequence | sequence record 324071 | Addgene NGS Result
CTAAATTGTAAGCGTTAATATTTTGTTAAAATTCGCGTTAAATTTTTGTTAAATCAGCTCATTTTTTAAC
CAATAGGCCGAAATCGGCAAAATCCCTTATAAATCAAAAGAATAGACCGAGATAGGGT
[37 nt withheld, positions 129-165]
AAAGAACGTGGACTCCAACGTCAAAGG
[49 nt withheld, positions 193-241]
T
[91 nt withheld, positions 243-333]
G
[124 nt withheld, positions 335-458]
CCCATTCGCCATTCAGGCTGCGCAACTGTTGGGAAGGGCGATCGGTGCGGGCCTCTTCGCTATTACGCCA
GCTGGCGAAAGGGGGATGTGCTGCAAGGCGATTAAGTTGGGTAACGCCAGGGTTTTCCCAGTCACGACGT
TGTAAAACGACGGCCAGTGAGCGCGCGTAATACGACTCACTATAGGGCGAATTGGGTACCAAATAGTAGG
AATTACCCACCTGTACAAGTGCTGAAAACTTGGATGAATAAGCCCGTTTGCCATTTTCTACTGCTATTTT
AAATCTTTTCTGTATTTGTCTGCATTTGTCTTTACCCTTGAATAAATGTTTTAGTTGTTTTTTTTCAATT
ATGACTGTGTTTAACAGACATTATTACAATAATATGTAATAGTAGTACACACTATTATTATGTAATAGTA
CTTGTTGACTGTATTTGAGAACTGGACCGAGTGAGTGTTACGTCACCCATTCAAAATGACTTACTTCTGG
CTCCAACAAAATGAAGTTAATTCAGTTGCCATTTTTCACTGTATGGACATCGCCGTGTTGGAGCTAGACG
TTGCCAATAAGCAAGAAAGAGCCGAGATGCGTCGAGTCTGAGTCACCGTTCCTATGGCAACCCCTCTAAC
CAATCAGAAGTAAGCTTGTTGGAAGTCCACAGCCTACCACTTGAAAGCGGGCTGCACAAAATCTGTCAAA
CGTTTTGAACGTTGGATGTGAGAGCACATACTTTTATTAAGGCATCTGGTTGGTCAGTTTATAATATCAA
CAACTTGGGCTACAGAAAAGAAAAGTTATTACAGAAATTATGATTAACAAGTACATGTTAAATAAAGATT
TTAATATGAATGCCACCACTGGAGCATTCATGCCATTTGGAGCTTCTTCCTGTTTGGATCACTAGAAGGA
GGAGGTCACTCATTACAGTTCTCATATACAGTCGTTGGTTGGTTGGTTGGTTGGTAGATTGATTGATTGA
TTGATTGATTGATTGATTGATTGATTGATTGATTGATTGATTGATTGATTGATTGATTGATTGGTAGTCA
AAATAAGAAATAATTTCCACAGATTCATTACAGAAATGATTAAATGCATACATAAAAAACTGGGGGGGGG
GGGATACAACAACACACTTAAGTCACATTTGCCTACGTAAAGAAAAGTAAAGAAAATCAATAGCTATATT
TTACATCTCCTTTTTTTGCTGTCTTTTAATTAGCCTTGTTTTGCTGTTATCTTGATTGAAACTGTAACTT
CTTCACCTGCTTCTTTTCTTTGTAGGTTTTGCCAGCCCAGAAACAGGCATGGCTGTGCAAGGCCAGAGCA
CCATGCACAATGCGCTGCATGTCTTCATGAACGGCTCAATGTCCTCAGTCCAGGGCTCAGCCAACGACCC
CATCTTCCTCCTTCACCATGCTTTCATTGACAGGTAACAAACACGTCATGACATTAGACTGCACAGTTTT
TGACAAAGTTCATACAATCTGTTGTTTATAGCTGCTACAATTAGTGAAGTTTGTGAATGTACTTGGATGA
GCAGCGAAAGATCAATTGAGATCAATTGTTAGAGTTTGGTTGCCCTGCAGAGCAAAGAACAAAAAATAAT
CTGGTGGCTTTACTGCGTGAGGTTATTATTGGTGGAATAGAAACACAAAACATAATTGCATTTATTTGTT
TAATTTTTTATCTTATCTTAACTTTCATCTTGCATATTTGTTTCTTACATCATTTCTAGCATCTTTGAGC
GCTGGCTAAGAACTCATCAGCCTCCCCGGTCCATCTACCCACGTACCAATGCACCAATTGGCCACAATGA
CGGCTACTACATGGTGCCATTCCTTCCTCTTTATAGGAATGGAGACTACCTCCTGTCCAACAATGCTCTT
GGATACGAGTACGCCTACCTGTTGGACCCAGGTCATTGCACAACACCAGAAATGCCCTCTGATCTGCAAA
AGACGTGAATATCTGTTCAGACACCCATATCCACTCTGTTCCACACAGGTCAGAGGTTTGTCCAGGAGTT
CTTGACAGAGGTGTAAAAAGTACTCAAAAATTTTACTCAAGTGAAAGTACAAGTACTTAGGGAAAATTTT
ACTCAATTAAAAGTAAAAGTATCTGGCTAGAATCTTACTTGAGTAAAAGTAAAAAAGTACTCCATTAAAA
TTGTACTTGAGTATTAAGGAAGTAAAAGTAAAAGCAAGAAAGAAAACTAGAGATTCTTGTTTAAGCTTTT
AATCTCAAAAAACATTAAATGAAATGCATACAAGGTTTTATCCTGCTTTAGAACTGTTTGTATTTAATTA
TCAAACTATAAGACAGACAATCTAATGCCAGTACACGCTACTCAAAGTTGTAAAACCTCAGATTTAACTT
CAGTAGAAGCTGATTCTCAAAATTGTTAGTGTCAAGCCTAGCTCTTTTGGGGCTGAAAAGCAATCCTGCA
GTGCTGAAAAGCCTCTCACAGGCAGCCGATGCGGGAAGAGGTGTATTAGTCTTGATAGAGAGGCTGCAAA
TAGCAGGAAACGTGAGCAGAGACTCCCTGGTGTCTGAAACACAGGCCAGATGGGCCGCTCTAGAACTAGT
GGATCTTAGGGATAACAGGGTAATGTCGAGATCCTTCAGGGGTGTCGCTTGGTTATTTCCAAAAATCAAA
TTAATTTTATTAAACTATTAGAACGAGCATGTTTTGTCTATATGCTACAGAAGATAAAAAATAATAGGAG
TTAACAGTTATAAAACAACACACTTTGTTTCTATTGATTGTTGACCACACTGGGGTCTCATTAAGTTAGA
TTAAAGACACACTAACTGGGTCAAAAGCAGCAGATTGATTTCATAGCACCAGGGTAAACTTTCTAACACT
TTTACGGCAATCATATACATTAAAATTAAATACAGACCACGACTGAACAAGGAGGATGATCTCCAATATT
AAACAAAGAGACTTGTGCCTATTTCTCTGAGGGTAAACATGACCTCTCAAGTTAGCAAGTTGTTTTTAAC
ACTACAAAAATAGTTAAGACTGCAATCCCAGAATAAAGTATTGGTTTTAACCAATCAATATAGTACAGTA
AACATCCATTTGTTTTGTTGAAACGTTAAACAAATCTGACCAAAGCTATTAGCTTATATAAAACAGGTTT
GCCTTCTATGTAGCTGAAAACACCACAGGCCCGATTTTGCTACTGTGTAAAACATTTCAGCAAGATTTTT
TTATTGCATTTTTTTTTACTGAATCGTTCAAACATTTTATCATTTTAGTTTGTTCATTCATTGCAACTGG
AAAAACAACACATCACACAACCGCACATATTTCAGCAATAAGTACAATAAAACACTCAAATAAAAAAAAC
ATTTTAAATCTCTTTGTATTTTTGACCGCTGTTTCGCGTAATTTCACGGTAAAACTCTGGAAATCTCCAC
TACATTCCTCTCAGCGGCTCCTCTCAATGACAGCTGAAGAAGTGACGCGGCTGCCTGCTGTGTTTTGATT
GGTCGAATTCACTGGAGGCTTCCAGAACAGTGTAGAGTCTGAACGGGTGCGCGCTCTGCTGTATTTAAAG
GGCGAAAGAGAGACCGCAGAGAAACTCAACCGAAGAGAAGCGACTTGACAAAGAAGAAAAGAGCAGCCTG
ACAGGACTTTTTCCCCGACGAGGTGTTTATTCGCTCTATTTAAGAATCTACTGTAAGGTAAGTCTCAATA
TATTGTACTCTATTGGCTAATCAGAATTATATAGAGATTATATGTACTTAATGTCAAAAAATCAACTTTG
TATATGTAATCTTTTTACATGTGGACTGCCTATGTTCATCTTATTTTAGGTCTACTAGAAAATTATATTT
CCCGTTTTCACAATAAGGATTTTTAAAAAAAGCAATGAACAGACGGGCATTTACTTTATGTTGCTGACAT
TATTTTATATGAGCATAATAACCATAAATACTAGCAAATGTCCTAAATGAATTTGTGTTAATGTTGTCTA
CAAAAGAAAATTAGCGTTTTACTTGTACAACTAATAATAACTTGGTTATTAAGAGAATTTCACTTGTTGA
CTAGAAAAATCCTTTCATAATGAAACAATTGCACCATAAATTGTATAAATATAAAATTAATTCTAATTGT
TTTTTTTTCCTGCAGGAATTCGATATCAAGCTTGATTTAGGTGACACTATAGAATACAAGCTACTTGTTC
TTTTTGCAGGATCCATGACAAATGATGTCACCTGGAGCGAGGCCTCTTCGCCTGATGAGAGGACACTCAC
CTTTGCTGAAAGATGGCAATTATCTTCACCTGATGGAGTAGATACAGATGATGATTTACCAAAATCGCGA
GCATCCAAAAGAACCTGTGGTGTGAATGATGATGAAAGTCCAAGCAAAATTTTTATGGTGGGAGAATCTC
CACAAGTGTCTTCCAGACTTCAGAATTTGAGACTGAATAATTTAATTCCCAGGCAACTTTTCAAGCCCAC
CGATAATCAAGAAACTGGTTCCGGGGCCCAGGGCAGCGGCATGGTGAGCAAGGGCGAGGCAGTGATCAAG
GAGTTCATGCGGTTCAAGGTGCACATGGAGGGCTCCATGAACGGCCACGAGTTCGAGATCGAGGGCGAGG
GCGAGGGCCGCCCCTACGAGGGCACCCAGACCGCCAAGCTGAAGGTGACCAAGGGTGGCCCCCTGCCCTT
CTCCTGGGACATCCTGTCCCCTCAGTTCATGTACGGCTCCAGGGCCTTCACCAAGCACCCCGCCGACATC
CCCGACTACTATAAGCAGTCCTTCCCCGAGGGCTTCAAGTGGGAGCGCGTGATGAACTTCGAGGACGGCG
GCGCCGTGACCGTGACCCAGGACACCTCCCTGGAGGACGGCACCCTGATCTACAAGGTGAAGCTCCGCGG
CACCAACTTCCCTCCTGACGGCCCCGTAATGCAGAAGAAGACAATGGGCTGGGAAGCGTCCACCGAGCGG
TTGTACCCCGAGGACGGCGTGCTGAAGGGCGACATTAAGATGGCCCTGCGCCTGAAGGACGGCGGCCGCT
ACCTGGCGGACTTCAAGACCACCTACAAGGCCAAGAAGCCCGTGCAGATGCCCGGCGCCTACAACGTCGA
CCGCAAGTTGGACATCACCTCCCACAACGAGGACTACACCGTGGTGGAACAGTACGAACGCTCCGAGGGC
CGACACTCCACCGGCGGCATGGACGAGCTGTACAAGGGCAGCGGCGCCACCAACTTCAGCCTGCTGAAGC
AGGCCGGCGACGTGGAGGAGAACCCCGGCCCCATGCCAGAGCCAGCGAAGTCTGCTCCCGCCCCGAAAAA
GGGCTCCAAGAAGGCGGTGACTAAGGCGCAGAAGAAAGGCGGCAAGAAGCGCAAGCGCAGCCGCAAGGAG
AGCTATTCCATCTATGTGTACAAGGTTCTGAAGCAGGTCCACCCTGACACCGGCATTTCGTCCAAGGCCA
TGGGCATCATGAATTCGTTTGTGAACGACATTTTCGAGCGCATCGCAGGTGAGGCTTCCCGCCTGGCGCA
TTACAACAAGCGCTCGACCATCACCTCCAGGGAGATCCAGACGGCCGTGCGCCTGCTGCTGCCTGGGGAG
TTGGCCAAGCACGCCGTGTCCGAGGGTACTAAGGCCATCACCAAGTACACCAGCGCTAAGGTTCCACCGG
TCGCCACCATGGTAGCAGGTCATGCCTCTGGCAGCCCCGCATTCGGGACCGCCTCTCATTCGAATTGCGA
ACATGAAGAGATCCACCTCGCCGGCTCGATCCAGCCGCATGGCGCGCTTCTGGTCGTCAGCGAACATGAT
CATCGCGTCATCCAGGCCAGCGCCAACGCCGCGGAATTTCTGAATCTCGGAAGCGTACTCGGCGTTCCGC
TCGCCGAGATCGACGGCGATCTGTTGATCAAGATCCTGCCGCATCTCGATCCCACCGCCGAAGGCATGCC
GGTCGCGGTGCGCTGCCGGATCGGCAATCCCTCTACGGAGTACTGCGGTCTGATGCATCGGCCTCCGGAA
GGCGGGCTGATCATCGAACTCGAACGTGCCGGCCCGTCGATCGATCTGTCAGGCACGCTGGCGCCGGCGC
TGGAGCGGATCCGCACGGCGGGTTCACTGCGCGCGCTGTGCGATGACACCGTGCTGCTGTTTCAGCAGTG
CACCGGCTACGACCGGGTGATGGTGTATCGTTTCGATGAGCAAGGCCACGGCCTGGTATTCTCCGAGTGC
CATGTGCCTGGGCTCGAATCCTATTTCGGCAACCGCTATCCGTCGTCGACTGTCCCGCAGATGGCGCGGC
AGCTGTACGTGCGGCAGCGCGTCCGCGTGCTGGTCGACGTCACCTATCAGCCGGTGCCGCTGGAGCCGCG
GCTGTCGCCGCTGACCGGGCGCGATCTCGACATGTCGGGCTGCTTCCTGCGCTCGATGTCGCCGTGCCAT
CTGCAGTTCCTGAAGGACATGGGCGTGCGCGCCACCCTGGCGGTGTCGCTGGTGGTCGGCGGCAAGCTGT
GGGGCCTGGTTGTCTGTCACCATTATCTGCCGCGCTTCATCCGTTTCGAGCTGCGGGCGATCTGCAAACG
GCTCGCCGAAAGGATCGCGACGCGGATCACCGCGCTTGAGAGCTAAATCGATTCTCTGGAGCCACGAACT
TCTCTCTGTTAAAGCAAGCAGGAGACGTGGAAGAAAACCCCGGTCCTGTCGAGCCTCTAGAACTATAGTG
AGTCGTATTACGTAGATCCAGACATGATAAGATACATTGATGAGTTTGGACAAACCACAACTAGAATGCA
GTGAAAAAAATGCTTTATTTGTGAAATTTGTGATGCTATTGCTTTATTTGTAACCATTATAAGCTGCAAT
AAACAAGTTAACAACAACAATTGCATTCATTTTATGTTTCAGGTTCAGGGGGAGGTGTGGGAGGTTTTTT
AATTCGCGGCCGCGTCGAGGGGGGGCCCGCTAGCATATGAGATCTGCGAAGATACGGCCACGGGTGCTCT
TGATCCTGTGGCTGATTTTGGACTGTGCTGCTCGCAGCTGCTGATGAATCACATACTTCCTCCATTTTCT
TCCACTGATTGACTGTTATAATTTCCCTAATTTCCAGGTCAAGGTGCTGTGCATTGTGGTAATAGATGTG
ACATGACGTCACTTCCAAAGGACCAATGAACATGTCTGACCAATTTCATATAATGTGAAAACGATTTTCA
TAGGCAGAATAAATAACATTTAAATTAAACTGGGCATCAGCGCAATTCAATTGGTTTGGTAATAGCAAGG
GAAAATAGAATGAAGTGATCTCCAAAAAATAAGTACTTTTTGACTGTAAATAAAATTGTAAGGAGTAAAA
AGTACTTTTTTTTCTAAAAAAATGTAATTAAGTAAAAGTAAAAGTATTGATTTTTAATTGTACTCAAGTA
AAGTAAAAATCCCCAAAAATAATACTTAAGTACAGTAATCAAGTAAAATTACTCAAGTACTTTACACCTC
TGGTTCTTGACCCCCTACCTTCAGCAAGCCCAGCAGATCCACTAGTTCTAGAGCGGCCGGCCGCCACCGC
GGTGGAGCTCCAGCTTTTGTTCCCTTTAGTGAGGGTTAATTGCGCGCTTGGCGTAATCATGGTCATAGCT
GTTTCCTGTGTGAAATTGTTATCCGCTCACAATTCCACACAACATACGAGCCGGAAGCATAAAGTGTAAA
GCCTGGGGTGCCTAATGAGTGAGCTAACTCACATTAATTGCGTTGCGCTCACTGCCCGCTTTCCAGTCGG
GAAACCTGTCGTGCCAGCTGCATTAATGAATCGGCCAACGCGCGGGGAGAGGCGGTTTGCGTATTGGGCG
CTCTTCCGCTTCCTCGCTCACTGACTCGCTGCGCTCGGTCGTTCGGCTGCGGCGAGCGGTATCAGCTCAC
TCAAAGGCGGTAATACGGTTATCCACAGAATCAGGGGATAACGCAGGAAAGAACATGTGAGCAAAAGGCC
AGCAAAAGGCCAGGAACCGTAAAAAGGCCGCGTTGCTGGCGTTTTTCCATAGGCTCCGCCCCCCTGACGA
GCATCACAAAAATCGACGCTCAAGTCAGAGGTGGCGAAACCCGACAGGACTATAAAGATACCAGGCGTTT
CCCCCTGGAAGCTCCCTCGTGCGCTCTCCTGTTCCGACCCTGCCGCTTACCGGATACCTGTCCGCCTTTC
TCCCTTCGGGAAGCGTGGCGCTTTCTCATAGCTCACGCTGTAGGTATCTCAGTTCGGTGTAGGTCGTTCG
CTCCAAGCTGGGCTGTGTGCACGAACCCCCCGTTCAGCCCGACCGCTGCGCCTTATCCGGTAACTATCGT
CTTGAGTCCAACCCGGTAAGACACGACTTATCGCCACTGGCAGCAGCCACTGGTAACAGGATTAGCAGAG
CGAGGTATGTAGGCGGTGCTACAGAGTTCTTGAAGTGGTGGCCTAACTACGGCTACACTAGAAGAACAGT
ATTTGGTATCTGCGCTCTGCTGAAGCCAGTTACCTTCGGAAAAAGAGTTGGTAGCTCTTGATCCGGCAAA
CAAACCACCGCTGGTAGCGGTGGTTTTTTTGTTTGCAAGCAGCAGATTACGCGCAGAAAAAAAGGATCTC
AAGAAGATCCTTTGATCTTTTCTACGGGGTCTGACGCTCAGTGGAACGAAAACTCACGTTAAGGGATTTT
GGTCATGAGATTATCAAAAAGGATCTTCACCTAGATCCTTTTAAATTAAAAATGAAGTTTTAAATCAATC
TAAAGTATATATGAGTAAACTTGGTCTGACAGTTACCAATGCTTAATCAGTGAGGCACCTATCTCAGCGA
TCTGTCTATTTCGTTCATCCATAGTTGCCTGACTCCCCGTCGTGTAGATAACTACGATACGGGAGGGCTT
ACCATCTGGCCCCAGTGCTGCAATGATACCGCGAGACCCACGCTCACCGGCTCCAGATTTATCAGCAATA
AACCAGCCAGCCGGAAGGGCCGAGCGCAGAAGTGGTCCTGCAACTTTATCCGCCTCCATCCAGTCTATTA
ATTGTTGCCGGGAAGCTAGAGTAAGTAGTTCGCCAGTTAATAGTTTGCGCAACGTTGTTGCCATTGCTAC
AGGCATCGTGGTGTCACGCTCGTCGTTTGGTATGGCTTCATTCAGCTCCGGTTCCCAACGATCAAGGCGA
GTTACATGATCCCCCATGTTGTGCAAAAAAGCGGTTAGCTCCTTCGGTCCTCCGATCGTTGTCAGAAGTA
AGTTGGCCGCAGTGTTATCACTCATGGTTATGGCAGCACTGCATAATTCTCTTACTGTCATGCCATCCGT
AAGATGCTTTTCTGTGACTGGTGAGTACTCAACCAAGTCATTCTGAGAATAGTGTATGCGGCGACCGAGT
TGCTCTTGCCCGGCGTCAATACGGGATAATACCGCGCCACATAGCAGAACTTTAAAAGTGCTCATCATTG
GAAAACGTTCTTCGGGGCGAAAACTCTCAAGGATCTTACCGCTGTTGAGATCCAGTTCGATGTAACCCAC
TCGTGCACCCAACTGATCTTCAGCATCTTTTACTTTCACCAGCGTTTCTGGGTGAGCAAAAACAGGAAGG
CAAAATGCCGCAAAAAAGGGAATAAGGGCGACACGGAAATGTTGAATACTCATACTCTTCCTTTTTCAAT
ATTATTGAAGCATTTATCAGGGTTATTGTCTCATGAGCGGATACATATTTGAATGTATTTAGAAAAATAA
ACAAATAGGGGTTCCGCGCACATTTCCCCGAAAAGTGCCAC
Features (pLannotate 1.2.2; 21 found; start..end, strand, type, name):
     30..458     -  rep_origin     f1 ori (sequence partly withheld): f1 bacteriophage origin of replication; arrow indicates direction of (+) strand synthesis
    463..618     -  CDS            lacZα (fragment): LacZα fragment of β-galactosidase; lacZ fragment
    626..644     +  promoter       T7 promoter: promoter for bacteriophage T7 RNA polymerase
   3031..3053    +  misc_feature   MCS (fragment): pBluescript multiple cloning site
   4598..4621    +  misc_feature   MCS (fragment): pBluescript multiple cloning site
   4623..4641    +  promoter       SP6 promoter: promoter for bacteriophage SP6 RNA polymerase
   4670..4954    +  CDS            HELB (fragment): HELB_HUMAN - Experimental evidence at protein level: Swiss-Prot protein existence level 1. 5'-3' DNA helicase involved in DNA damage response by acting as an inhibitor of DNA end resection (PubMed:25617833, PubMed:26774285). Recruitment to single-stranded DNA (ssDNA) following DNA damage leads to inhibit the nucleases catalyzing resection, such as EXO1, BLM and DNA2, possibly via the 5'-3' ssDNA translocase activity of HELB (PubMed:26774285). As cells approach S phase, DNA end resection is promoted by the nuclear export of HELB following phosphorylation (PubMed:26774285). Acts independently of
   4979..5674    +  CDS            mScarlet: mScarlet is a basic (constitutively fluorescent) red fluorescent protein published in 2016, derived from synthetic construct. It has moderate acid sensitivity.
   5741..6118    +  CDS            H2B: human histone H2B; HIST1H2BJ
   6137..7084    +  CDS            ORF frame 1: bright monomeric near-infrared fluorescent protein engineered from a bacterial phytochrome, with an emission maximum of 670 nm (Shcherbakova et al., 2016)
   7099..7155    +  CDS            P2A: 2A peptide from porcine teschovirus-1 polyprotein Eukaryotic ribosomes fail to insert a peptide bond between the Gly and Pro residues, yielding separate polypeptides.
   7171..7188    -  promoter       T7 promoter (fragment): promoter for bacteriophage T7 RNA polymerase
   7193..7327    -  polyA_signal   SV40 poly(A) signal: SV40 polyadenylation signal
   8041..8059    -  promoter       T3 promoter: promoter for bacteriophage T3 RNA polymerase
   8104..8120    -  protein_bind   lac operator: The lac repressor binds to the lac operator to inhibit transcription in E. coli. This inhibition can be relieved by adding lactose or isopropyl-β-D-thiogalactopyranoside (IPTG). lac repressor encoded by lacI
   8128..8158    -  promoter       lac promoter: promoter for the E. coli lac operon
   8173..8194    -  protein_bind   CAP binding site: CAP binding activates transcription in the presence of cAMP. E. coli catabolite activator protein
   8207..8299    -  CDS            lacI (fragment): lac repressor; lacI; The lac repressor binds to the lac operator to inhibit transcription in E. coli. This inhibition can be relieved by adding lactose or isopropyl-β-D-thiogalactopyranoside (IPTG).
   8482..9070    -  rep_origin     ori: high-copy-number ColE1/pMB1/pBR322/pUC origin of replication
   9241..10101   -  CDS            AmpR: β-lactamase; bla; confers resistance to ampicillin, carbenicillin, and related antibiotics
  10102..10206   -  promoter       AmpR promoter: bla
