[The description below was written by a language model from this plasmid's Addgene catalogue record and pLannotate feature annotations shown in this document.]
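Description:
pRM15 is a Tol2 transposon-based zebrafish expression plasmid that places a two-colour cell-cycle reporter under control of a heat-shock-inducible hsp70 promoter. The bacterial portion is pBluescript-like: a high-copy ColE1/pUC origin, an ampicillin resistance gene (β-lactamase) with its own promoter, an f1 phage origin, lacZα/lac promoter remnants, and flanking T7, T3 and SP6 phage promoters. The automated feature table does not annotate the Tol2 arms or the hsp70 promoter. These presumably lie in the unannotated stretches on either side of the insert, but that placement is an inference rather than something the record shows.

The payload encodes a fragment of human DNA helicase B (HELB, residues 994–1087, "DHB") fused at its C terminus to the red fluorescent protein mScarlet, together with human histone H2B (H2BC11/HIST1H2BJ) fused to the near-infrared protein miRFP670. A P2A ribosome-skipping peptide lets both fusions be made as separate polypeptides from a single transcript, which terminates in an SV40 polyadenylation signal. The catalogue name puts P2A between the two fusions, whereas the feature table annotates a P2A only after miRFP670, leaving a short unannotated gap between mScarlet and H2B. The total size also differs slightly between the catalogue and the sequenced record.

The DHB fragment acts as a CDK activity sensor. CDK phosphorylation drives its export from the nucleus, so the nuclear-to-cytoplasmic ratio of red signal reports CDK activity. H2B-miRFP670 marks chromatin, which helps with nuclear segmentation and with identifying mitosis. Tol2-mediated integration and heat-shock induction allow timed expression for live imaging of proliferation versus quiescence decisions in zebrafish.
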