Addgene plasmid #163694: pRM15
Purpose: hsp70 promoter inducible expression of DHB:mScarlet-P2A-H2B:miRFP670
Depositing lab: David Matus. Publication: Visualizing the metazoan proliferation-quiescence decision in vivo. Adikes RC, Kohrman AQ, Martinez MAQ, Palmisano NJ, Smith JJ, Medwig-Kinney TN, Min M, Sallee MD, Ahmed OB, Kim N, Liu S, Morabito RD, Weeks N, Zhao Q, Zhang W, Feldman JL, Barkoulas M, Pani AM, Spencer SL, Martin BL, Matus DQ. Elife. 2020 Dec 22;9. pii: 63265. doi: 10.7554/eLife.63265. PubMed 33350383.
Backbone
  Vector backbone: Tol2
  Backbone size w/o insert (bp): 8124
  Total vector size (bp): 10266
  Vector type: Zebrafish expression
Growth in bacteria
  Bacterial resistance: Ampicillin, 100 μg/mL
  Growth temperature: 37°C
  Growth strain: DH5alpha
  Copy number: High Copy
Gene/Insert
  Gene/Insert name: DHB:mScarlet-P2A-H2B:miRFP670 (alt names: DNA Helicase B (CDK sensor) (aa 994–1087) (HELB); H2BC11)
  Species: H. sapiens (human)
  Insert size (bp): 2412
  GenBank ID: NM_021058.4 NM_001370285.1
  Entrez Gene: HELB (a.k.a. DHB, hDHB); H2BC11 (a.k.a. H2B/r, H2BFR, H2BJ, HIST1H2BJ)
  Promoter: HSP70
  Tag / fusion protein: mScarlet (C terminal on insert); miRFP670 (C terminal on insert)
  Cloning method: Gibson Cloning
  Sequencing primers: 5′ GTAATACGACTCACTATAGGG; 3′ CTATAGTGTCACCTAAAT
Terms and licenses: Academic/Nonprofit Terms; Industry Terms: Not Available to Industry
Depositor comments: DNA Helicase B (DHB) as a CDK sensor described in: Hahn, A.T., Jones, J.T., and Meyer, T. (2009). Quantitative analysis of cell cycle phase durations and PC12 differentiation using fluorescent biosensors. Cell Cycle 8, 1044-1052. Spencer, S.L., Cappell, S.D., Tsai, F.C., Overton, K.W., Wang, C.L., and Meyer, T. (2013). The proliferation-quiescence decision is controlled by a bifurcation in CDK2 activity at mitotic exit. Cell 155, 369-383.
How to cite: pRM15 was a gift from David Matus (Addgene plasmid # 163694 ; http://n2t.net/addgene:163694 ; RRID:Addgene_163694)
